Addgene plasmid #206983: pTRIPZ-Myr-PTEN
Purpose: Lentiviral vector for expressing doxycyclin-inducible cDNA of PTEN with myristyolation signal
Depositing lab: Ming Chen. Depositing organization: Duke University. Publication: Nuclear PTEN Regulates Thymidylate Biosynthesis in Human Prostate Cancer Cell Lines. Loh ZN, Wang ME, Wan C, Asara JM, Ji Z, Chen M. Metabolites. 2023 Aug 11;13(8):939. doi: 10.3390/metabo13080939. PubMed 37623882.
Backbone
  Vector backbone: pTRIPZ
  Backbone size w/o insert (bp): 13320
  Modifications to backbone: TurboRFP and shRNA cloning site were removed
  Vector type: Mammalian Expression, Lentiviral
  Selectable markers: Puromycin
Growth in bacteria
  Bacterial resistance: Ampicillin, 100 μg/mL
  Growth temperature: 37°C
  Growth strain: NEB Stable
  Copy number: Unknown
Gene/Insert
  Gene/Insert name: PTEN
  Species: H. sapiens (human)
  Insert size (bp): 1235
  Entrez Gene: PTEN (a.k.a. 10q23del, BZS, CWS1, DEC, GLM2, MHAM, MMAC1, PTEN1, PTENbeta, TEP1)
  Promoter: tet-on promoter
  Tag / fusion protein: N-terminal myristoylation site (N terminal on insert)
  Cloning method: Restriction Enzyme; 5′ cloning site AgeI (not destroyed); 3′ cloning site MluI (not destroyed)
  Sequencing primers: 5′ GTCGAGGTAGGCGTGTACG; 3′ TCGTCTGACGTGGCAGCGC
Terms and licenses: Academic/Nonprofit Terms; Industry Terms: Not Available to Industry
How to cite: pTRIPZ-Myr-PTEN was a gift from Ming Chen (Addgene plasmid # 206983 ; http://n2t.net/addgene:206983 ; RRID:Addgene_206983)
