[The description below was written by a language model from this plasmid's Addgene catalogue record and pLannotate feature annotations shown in this document.]
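Description:
pTRIPZ-Myr-PTEN is an HIV-1-based, self-inactivating lentiviral vector for doxycycline-inducible expression of human PTEN carrying an N-terminal myristoylation signal, a lipid-modification motif generally used to direct a protein to membranes. It derives from the pTRIPZ backbone, from which the TurboRFP reporter and the shRNA cloning site were removed. The PTEN cDNA was inserted between AgeI and MluI sites, both retained. In bacteria the plasmid replicates from a high-copy ColE1/pUC-type origin and is selected with ampicillin through AmpR. An f1 origin is also present.

The lentiviral region runs from a truncated 5' LTR through the Ψ packaging signal, a gag fragment, the RRE for Rev-dependent RNA export and the cPPT/CTS, and ends in a WPRE and a ΔU3 3' LTR. Within it, a tight TRE promoter (tet operator repeats fused to a minimal CMV promoter, annotated as a fragment) drives the PTEN coding sequence. The short myristoylation signal is not annotated separately in the feature table. Downstream, the human UbC promoter constitutively expresses rtTA3, flanked by loxP511 sites, followed by an EMCV IRES and the puromycin resistance gene. One integrated provirus therefore supplies the transactivator, the selectable marker for transduced mammalian cells and the responsive transgene, with rtTA3 activating the TRE only when doxycycline is present.

The annotation also detects an EM7-driven BleoR cassette upstream of the TRE, and an SV40 promoter with hygromycin- and bleomycin-resistance fragments outside the LTRs. The catalogue lists only puromycin as the selectable marker. The associated publication concerns nuclear PTEN and thymidylate biosynthesis in human prostate cancer cell lines, which suggests the construct served as a localization-restricted PTEN variant, although the record does not state this.
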