Features (pLannotate 1.2.2; 35 found; start..end, strand, type, name):
    377..634     +  LTR            5' LTR (truncated): truncated 5' long terminal repeat (LTR) from HIV-1
    681..806     +  misc_feature   HIV-1 Ψ: packaging signal of human immunodeficiency virus type 1
    790..1128    +  CDS            HIV-1 gag (fragment): gag protein from human immunodeficiency virus 1; gag
   1303..1536    +  misc_feature   RRE: The Rev response element (RRE) of HIV-1 allows for Rev-dependent mRNA export from the nucleus to the cytoplasm.
   1913..2013    +  CDS            Rev (fragment): human immunodeficiency virus 1 (HIV-1) Rev protein; rev; enhances nuclear export of unspliced and incompletely spliced viral mRNAs
   2063..2180    +  misc_feature   cPPT/CTS: central polypurine tract and central termination sequence of HIV-1
   2245..2619    -  CDS            BleoR: antibiotic-binding protein; Sh ble from Streptoalloteichus hindustanus; confers resistance to bleomycin, phleomycin, and Zeocin™
   2639..2686    -  promoter       EM7 promoter: synthetic bacterial promoter&nbsp
   2713..2991    +  promoter       tight TRE promoter (fragment): Tet-responsive promoter PTight, consisting of seven tet operator sequences followed by the minimal CMV promoter
   3031..4236    +  CDS            PTEN: PTEN_HUMAN - Also known as MMAC1, TEP1. Experimental evidence at protein level: Swiss-Prot protein existence level 1. [Isoform alpha]: Functional kinase, like isoform 1 it antagonizes the PI3K-AKT/PKB signaling pathway. Plays a role in mitochondrial energetic metabolism by promoting COX activity and ATP production, via collaboration with isoform 1 in increasing protein levels of PINK1. From Homo sapiens (Human).
   4246..5457    +  promoter       UbC promoter: human ubiquitin C promoter
   5470..5503    +  protein_bind   loxP511: Cre-mediated recombination occurs in the 8-bp core sequence (GTATACAT). loxP511 sites are compatible with each other, but incompatible with wild-type loxP sites. Cre recombinase
   5510..6217    +  CDS            rtTA3: reverse tetracycline transactivator 3 activates expression from Tet-responsive promoters in the presence of doxycycline
   6218..6251    +  protein_bind   loxP511: Cre-mediated recombination occurs in the 8-bp core sequence (GTATACAT). loxP511 sites are compatible with each other, but incompatible with wild-type loxP sites. Cre recombinase
   6274..6846    +  misc_feature   IRES: internal ribosome entry site (IRES) of the encephalomyocarditis virus (EMCV)
   6855..7451    +  CDS            PuroR: puromycin N-acetyltransferase; pac from Streptomyces alboniger; confers resistance to puromycin
   7467..8055    +  misc_feature   WPRE: woodchuck hepatitis virus posttranscriptional regulatory element
   8072..8260    +  CDS            nef (fragment): NEF_HV1Z2 - Experimental evidence at protein level: Swiss-Prot protein existence level 1. Extracellular Nef protein targets CD4(+) T-lymphocytes for apoptosis by interacting with CXCR4 surface receptors. From Human immunodeficiency virus type 1 group M subtype D (isolate Z2/CDC-Z34) (HIV-1).
   8262..8495    +  LTR            3' LTR (ΔU3): self-inactivating 3' long terminal repeat (LTR) from HIV-1
   8602..8826    +  polyA_signal   bGH poly(A) signal: bovine growth hormone polyadenylation signal
   8830..8851    +  promoter       SV40 promoter (fragment): SV40 enhancer and early promoter
   8872..9300    +  rep_origin     f1 ori (sequence partly withheld): f1 bacteriophage origin of replication; arrow indicates direction of (+) strand synthesis
   9314..9643    +  promoter       SV40 promoter: SV40 enhancer and early promoter
   9692..10721   +  CDS            HygR (fragment): aminoglycoside phosphotransferase from E. coli; aph(4)-Ia; confers resistance to hygromycin
  10731..10856   +  CDS            ble (fragment): BLE_KLEPN - Experimental evidence at protein level: Swiss-Prot protein existence level 1. Binding protein with a strong affinity to the bleomycin family of antibiotics. Binds to CL990; an antimitotic-antibiotic compound. From Klebsiella pneumoniae.
  10851..10972   +  polyA_signal   SV40 poly(A) signal: SV40 polyadenylation signal
  11043..11065   -  protein_bind   lac operator (fragment): The lac repressor binds to the lac operator to inhibit transcription in E. coli. This inhibition can be relieved by adding lactose or isopropyl-β-D-thiogalactopyranoside (IPTG). lac repressor encoded by lacI
  11069..11099   -  promoter       lac promoter: promoter for the E. coli lac operon
  11114..11135   -  protein_bind   CAP binding site: CAP binding activates transcription in the presence of cAMP. E. coli catabolite activator protein
  11148..11240   -  CDS            lacI (fragment): lac repressor; lacI; The lac repressor binds to the lac operator to inhibit transcription in E. coli. This inhibition can be relieved by adding lactose or isopropyl-β-D-thiogalactopyranoside (IPTG).
  11423..12011   -  rep_origin     ori: high-copy-number ColE1/pMB1/pBR322/pUC origin of replication
  12182..13042   -  CDS            AmpR: β-lactamase; bla; confers resistance to ampicillin, carbenicillin, and related antibiotics
  13043..13147   -  promoter       AmpR promoter: bla
  13195..13329   +  polyA_signal   SV40 poly(A) signal: SV40 polyadenylation signal
  13496..329     +  CDS            nef (fragment) (across the origin): NEF_HV1BR - Experimental evidence at protein level: Swiss-Prot protein existence level 1. Extracellular Nef protein targets CD4(+) T-lymphocytes for apoptosis by interacting with CXCR4 surface receptors (PubMed:14990729). From Human immunodeficiency virus type 1 group M subtype B (isolate BRU/LAI) (HIV-1).
>Addgene plasmid #206983 | pTRIPZ-Myr-PTEN | addgene full sequence | sequence record 408428 | Addgene NGS Result
TGGAAGGGCTAATTCACTCCCAAAGAAGACAAGATATCCTTGATCTGTGGATCTACCACACACAAGGCTA
CTTCCCTGATTAGCAGAACTACACACCAGGGCCAGGGGTCAGATATCCACTGACCTTTGGATGGTGCTAC
AAGCTAGTACCAGTTGAGCCAGATAAGGTAGAAGAGGCCAATAAAGGAGAGAACACCAGCTTGTTACACC
CTGTGAGCCTGCATGGGATGGATGACCCGGAGAGAGAAGTGTTAGAGTGGAGGTTTGACAGCCGCCTAGC
ATTTCATCACGTGGCCCGAGAGCTGCATCCGGAGTACTTCAAGAACTGCTGATATCGAGCTTGCTACAAG
GGACTTTCCGCTGGGGACTTTCCAGGGAGGCGTGGCCTGGGCGGGACTGGGGAGTGGCGAGCCCTCAGAT
CCTGCATATAAGCAGCTGCTTTTTGCCTGTACTGGGTCTCTCTGGTTAGACCAGATCTGAGCCTGGGAGC
TCTCTGGCTAACTAGGGAACCCACTGCTTAAGCCTCAATAAAGCTTGCCTTGAGTGCTTCAAGTAGTGTG
TGCCCGTCTGTTGTGTGACTCTGGTAACTAGAGATCCCTCAGACCCTTTTAGTCAGTGTGGAAAATCTCT
AGCAGTGGCGCCCGAACAGGGACTTGAAAGCGAAAGGGAAACCAGAGGAGCTCTCTCGACGCAGGACTCG
GCTTGCTGAAGCGCGCACGGCAAGAGGCGAGGGGCGGCGACTGGTGAGTACGCCAAAAATTTTGACTAGC
GGAGGCTAGAAGGAGAGAGATGGGTGCGAGAGCGTCAGTATTAAGCGGGGGAGAATTAGATCGCGATGGG
AAAAAATTCGGTTAAGGCCAGGGGGAAAGAAAAAATATAAATTAAAACATATAGTATGGGCAAGCAGGGA
GCTAGAACGATTCGCAGTTAATCCTGGCCTGTTAGAAACATCAGAAGGCTGTAGACAAATACTGGGACAG
CTACAACCATCCCTTCAGACAGGATCAGAAGAACTTAGATCATTATATAATACAGTAGCAACCCTCTATT
GTGTGCATCAAAGGATAGAGATAAAAGACACCAAGGAAGCTTTAGACAAGATAGAGGAAGAGCAAAACAA
AAGTAAGACCACCGCACAGCAAGCGGCCGGCCGCTGATCTTCAGACCTGGAGGAGGAGATATGAGGGACA
ATTGGAGAAGTGAATTATATAAATATAAAGTAGTAAAAATTGAACCATTAGGAGTAGCACCCACCAAGGC
AAAGAGAAGAGTGGTGCAGAGAGAAAAAAGAGCAGTGGGAATAGGAGCTTTGTTCCTTGGGTTCTTGGGA
GCAGCAGGAAGCACTATGGGCGCAGCGTCAATGACGCTGACGGTACAGGCCAGACAATTATTGTCTGGTA
TAGTGCAGCAGCAGAACAATTTGCTGAGGGCTATTGAGGCGCAACAGCATCTGTTGCAACTCACAGTCTG
GGGCATCAAGCAGCTCCAGGCAAGAATCCTGGCTGTGGAAAGATACCTAAAGGATCAACAGCTCCTGGGG
ATTTGGGGTTGCTCTGGAAAACTCATTTGCACCACTGCTGTGCCTTGGAATGCTAGTTGGAGTAATAAAT
CTCTGGAACAGATTTGGAATCACACGACCTGGATGGAGTGGGACAGAGAAATTAACAATTACACAAGCTT
AATACACTCCTTAATTGAAGAATCGCAAAACCAGCAAGAAAAGAATGAACAAGAATTATTGGAATTAGAT
AAATGGGCAAGTTTGTGGAATTGGTTTAACATAACAAATTGGCTGTGGTATATAAAATTATTCATAATGA
TAGTAGGAGGCTTGGTAGGTTTAAGAATAGTTTTTGCTGTACTTTCTATAGTGAATAGAGTTAGGCAGGG
ATATTCACCATTATCGTTTCAGACCCACCTCCCAACCCCGAGGGGACCCGACAGGCCCGAAGGAATAGAA
GAAGAAGGTGGAGAGAGAGACAGAGACAGATCCATTCGATTAGTGAACGGATCGGCACTGCGTGCGCCAA
TTCTGCAGACAAATGGCAGTATTCATCCACAATTTTAAAAGAAAAGGGGGGATTGGGGGGTACAGTGCAG
GGGAAAGAATAGTAGACATAATAGCAACAGACATACAAACTAAAGAATTACAAAAACAAATTACAAAAAT
TCAAAATTTTCGGGTTTATTACAGGGACAGCAGAGATCCAGTTTGGTTAGTACCGGGCCCGCTCTAGTCC
GGAATCAGTCCTGCTCCTCGGCCACGAAGTGCACGCAGTTGCCGGCCGGGTCGCGCAGGGCGAACTCCCG
CCCCCACGGCTGCTCGCCGATCTCGGTCATGGCCGGCCCGGAGGCGTCCCGGAAGTTCGTGGACACGACC
TCCGACCACTCGGCGTACAGCTCGTCCAGGCCGCGCACCCACACCCAGGCCAGGGTGTTGTCCGGCACCA
CCTGGTCCTGGACCGCGCTGATGAACAGGGTCACGTCGTCCCGGACCACACCGGCGAAGTCGTCCTCCAC
GAAGTCCCGGGAGAACCCGAGCCGGTCGGTCCAGAACTCGACCGCTCCGGCGACGTCGCGCGCGGTGAGC
ACCGGAACGGCACTGGTCAACTTGGCCATGGTGGCCCTCCTATAGTGAGTCGTATTATACTATGCCGATA
TACTATGCCGATGATTAATTGTCAACACGTGCTGCAGGTCCGAGGTTCTAGACGAGTTTACTCCCTATCA
GTGATAGAGAACGATGTCGAGTTTACTCCCTATCAGTGATAGAGAACGTATGTCGAGTTTACTCCCTATC
AGTGATAGAGAACGTATGTCGAGTTTACTCCCTATCAGTGATAGAGAACGTATGTCGAGTTTATCCCTAT
CAGTGATAGAGAACGTATGTCGAGTTTACTCCCTATCAGTGATAGAGAACGTATGTCGAGGTAGGCGTGT
ACGGTGGGAGGCCTATATAAGCAGAGCTCGTTTAGTGAACCGTCAGATCGCACCGGTGCCACCATGGGGT
CTTCAAAATCTAAACCAAAGACAGCCATCATCAAAGAGATCGTTAGCAGAAACAAAAGGAGATATCAAGA
GGATGGATTCGACTTAGACTTGACCTATATTTATCCAAACATTATTGCTATGGGATTTCCTGCAGAAAGA
CTTGAAGGCGTATACAGGAACAATATTGATGATGTAGTAAGGTTTTTGGATTCAAAGCATAAAAACCATT
ACAAGATATACAATCTTTGTGCTGAAAGACATTATGACACCGCCAAATTTAATTGCAGAGTTGCACAATA
TCCTTTTGAAGACCATAACCCACCACAGCTAGAACTTATCAAACCCTTTTGTGAAGATCTTGACCAATGG
CTAAGTGAAGATGACAATCATGTTGCAGCAATTCACTGTAAAGCTGGAAAGGGACGAACTGGTGTAATGA
TATGTGCATATTTATTACATCGGGGCAAATTTTTAAAGGCACAAGAGGCCCTAGATTTCTATGGGGAAGT
AAGGACCAGAGACAAAAAGGGAGTAACTATTCCCAGTCAGAGGCGCTATGTGTATTATTATAGCTACCTG
TTAAAGAATCATCTGGATTATAGACCAGTGGCACTGTTGTTTCACAAGATGATGTTTGAAACTATTCCAA
TGTTCAGTGGCGGAACTTGCAATCCTCAGTTTGTGGTCTGCCAGCTAAAGGTGAAGATATATTCCTCCAA
TTCAGGACCCACACGACGGGAAGACAAGTTCATGTACTTTGAGTTCCCTCAGCCGTTACCTGTGTGTGGT
GATATCAAAGTAGAGTTCTTCCACAAACAGAACAAGATGCTAAAAAAGGACAAAATGTTTCACTTTTGGG
TAAATACATTCTTCATACCAGGACCAGAGGAAACCTCAGAAAAAGTAGAAAATGGAAGTCTATGTGATCA
AGAAATCGATAGCATTTGCAGTATAGAGCGTGCAGATAATGACAAGGAATATCTAGTACTTACTTTAACA
AAAAATGATCTTGACAAAGCAAATAAAGACAAAGCCAACCGATACTTTTCTCCAAATTTTAAGGTGAAGC
TGTACTTCACAAAAACAGTAGAGGAGCCGTCAAATCCAGAGGCTAGCAGTTCAACTTCTGTAACACCAGA
TGTTAGTGACAATGAACCTGATCATTATAGATATTCTGACACCACTGACTCTGATCCAGAGAATGAACCT
TTTGATGAAGATCAGCATACACAAATTACAAAAGTCTGAACGCGTGGCCTCCGCGCCGGGTTTTGGCGCC
TCCCGCGGGCGCCCCCCTCCTCACGGCGAGCGCTGCCACGTCAGACGAAGGGCGCAGCGAGCGTCCTGAT
CCTTCCGCCCGGACGCTCAGGACAGCGGCCCGCTGCTCATAAGACTCGGCCTTAGAACCCCAGTATCAGC
AGAAGGACATTTTAGGACGGGACTTGGGTGACTCTAGGGCACTGGTTTTCTTTCCAGAGAGCGGAACAGG
CGAGGAAAAGTAGTCCCTTCTCGGCGATTCTGCGGAGGGATCTCCGTGGGGCGGTGAACGCCGATGATTA
TATAAGGACGCGCCGGGTGTGGCACAGCTAGTTCCGTCGCAGCCGGGATTTGGGTCGCGGTTCTTGTTTG
TGGATCGCTGTGATCGTCACTTGGTGAGTAGCGGGCTGCTGGGCTGGCCGGGGCTTTCGTGGCCGCCGGG
CCGCTCGGTGGGACGGAAGCGTGTGGAGAGACCGCCAAGGGCTGTAGTCTGGGTCCGCGAGCAAGGTTGC
CCTGAACTGGGGGTTGGGGGGAGCGCAGCAAAATGGCGGCTGTTCCCGAGTCTTGAATGGAAGACGCTTG
TGAGGCGGGCTGTGAGGTCGTTGAAACAAGGTGGGGGGCATGGTGGGCGGCAAGAACCCAAGGTCTTGAG
GCCTTCGCTAATGCGGGAAAGCTCTTATTCGGGTGAGATGGGCTGGGGCACCATCTGGGGACCCTGACGT
GAAGTTTGTCACTGACTGGAGAACTCGGTTTGTCGTCTGTTGCGGGGGCGGCAGTTATGGCGGTGCCGTT
GGGCAGTGCACCCGTACCTTTGGGAGCGCGCGCCCTCGTCGTGTCGTGACGTCACCCGTTCTGTTGGCTT
ATAATGCAGGGTGGGGCCACCTGCCGGTAGGTGTGCGGTAGGCTTTTCTCCGTCGCAGGACGCAGGGTTC
GGGCCTAGGGTAGGCTCTCCTGAATCGACAGGCGCCGGACCTCTGGTGAGGGGAGGGATAAGTGAGGCGT
CAGTTTCTTTGGTCGGTTTTATGTACCTATCTTCTTAAGTAGCTGAAGCTCCGGTTTTGAACTATGCGCT
CGGGGTTGGCGAGTGTGTTTTGTGAAGTTTTTTAGGCACCTTTTGAAATGTAATCATTTGGGTCAATATG
TAATTTTCAGTGTTAGACTAGTAAATTGTCCGCTAAATTCTGGCCGTTTTTGGCTTTTTTGTTAGACGCT
AGCGGATCCATAACTTCGTATAGTATACATTATACGAAGTTATGCCACCATGTCTAGGCTGGACAAGAGC
AAAGTCATAAACGGAGCTCTGGAATTACTCAATGGTGTCGGTATCGAAGGCCTGACGACAAGGAAACTCG
CTCAAAAGCTGGGAGTTGAGCAGCCTACCCTGTACTGGCACGTGAAGAACAAGCGGGCCCTGCTCGATGC
CCTGCCAATCGAGATGCTGGACAGGCATCATACCCACTTCTGCCCCCTGGAAGGCGAGTCATGGCAAGAC
TTTCTGCGGAACAACGCCAAGTCATACCGCTGTGCTCTCCTCTCACATCGCGACGGGGCTAAAGTGCATC
TCGGCACCCGCCCAACAGAGAAACAGTACGAAACCCTGGAAAATCAGCTCGCGTTCCTGTGTCAGCAAGG
CTTCTCCCTGGAGAACGCACTGTACGCTCTGTCCGCCGTGGGCCACTTTACACTGGGCTGCGTATTGGAG
GAACAGGAGCATCAAGTAGCAAAAGAGGAAAGAGAGACACCTACCACCGATTCTATGCCCCCACTTCTGA
GACAAGCAATTGAGCTGTTCGACCGGCAGGGAGCCGAACCTGCCTTCCTTTTCGGCCTGGAACTAATCAT
ATGTGGCCTGGAGAAACAGCTAAAGTGCGAAAGCGGCGGGCCGACCGACGCCCTTGACGATTTTGACTTA
GACATGCTCCCAGCCGATGCCCTTGACGATTTTGACCTTGACATGCTCCCCGGGTAAATAACTTCGTATA
GTATACATTATACGAAGTTATGGATCCGCGGCCGCAAATTCCGCCCCTCTCCCTCCCCCCCCCCTAACGT
TACTGGCCGAAGCCGCTTGGAATAAGGCCGGTGTGCGTTTGTCTATATGTTATTTTCCACCATATTGCCG
TCTTTTGGCAATGTGAGGGCCCGGAAACCTGGCCCTGTCTTCTTGACGAGCATTCCTAGGGGTCTTTCCC
CTCTCGCCAAAGGAATGCAAGGTCTGTTGAATGTCGTGAAGGAAGCAGTTCCTCTGGAAGCTTCTTGAAG
ACAAACAACGTCTGTAGCGACCCTTTGCAGGCAGCGGAACCCCCCACCTGGCGACAGGTGCCTCTGCGGC
CAAAAGCCACGTGTATAAGATACACCTGCAAAGGCGGCACAACCCCAGTGCCACGTTGTGAGTTGGATAG
TTGTGGAAAGAGTCAAATGGCTCTCCTCAAGCGTATTCAACAAGGGGCTGAAGGATGCCCAGAAGGTACC
CCATTGTATGGGATCTGATCTGGGGCCTCGGTGCACATGCTTTACATGTGTTTAGTCGAGGTTAAAAAAA
CGTCTAGGCCCCCCGAACCACGGGGACGTGGTTTTCCTTTGAAAAACACGATAATACCATGGCCACCGAG
TACAAGCCCACGGTGCGCCTCGCCACCCGCGACGACGTCCCCCGGGCCGTACGCACCCTCGCCGCCGCGT
TCGCCGACTACCCCGCCACGCGCCACACCGTCGACCCGGACCGCCACATCGAGCGGGTCACCGAGCTGCA
AGAACTCTTCCTCACGCGCGTCGGGCTCGACATCGGCAAGGTGTGGGTCGCGGACGACGGCGCCGCGGTG
GCGGTCTGGACCACGCCGGAGAGCGTCGAAGCGGGGGCGGTGTTCGCCGAGATCGGCTCGCGCATGGCCG
AGTTGAGCGGTTCCCGGCTGGCCGCGCAGCAACAGATGGAAGGCCTCCTGGCGCCGCACCGGCCCAAGGA
GCCCGCGTGGTTCCTGGCCACCGTCGGCGTCTCGCCCGACCACCAGGGCAAGGGTCTGGGCAGCGCCGTC
GTGCTCCCCGGAGTGGAGGCGGCCGAGCGCGCTGGGGTGCCCGCCTTCCTGGAGACCTCCGCGCCCCGCA
ACCTCCCCTTCTACGAGCGGCTCGGCTTCACCGTCACCGCCGACGTCGAGGTGCCCGAAGGACCGCGCAC
CTGGTGCATGACCCGCAAGCCCGGTGCCTGAGTTCGCGTCTGGAACAATCAACCTCTGGATTACAAAATT
TGTGAAAGATTGACTGGTATTCTTAACTATGTTGCTCCTTTTACGCTATGTGGATACGCTGCTTTAATGC
CTTTGTATCATGCTATTGCTTCCCGTATGGCTTTCATTTTCTCCTCCTTGTATAAATCCTGGTTGCTGTC
TCTTTATGAGGAGTTGTGGCCCGTTGTCAGGCAACGTGGCGTGGTGTGCACTGTGTTTGCTGACGCAACC
CCCACTGGTTGGGGCATTGCCACCACCTGTCAGCTCCTTTCCGGGACTTTCGCTTTCCCCCTCCCTATTG
CCACGGCGGAACTCATCGCCGCCTGCCTTGCCCGCTGCTGGACAGGGGCTCGGCTGTTGGGCACTGACAA
TTCCGTGGTGTTGTCGGGGAAGCTGACGTCCTTTCCATGGCTGCTCGCCTGTGTTGCCACCTGGATTCTG
CGCGGGACGTCCTTCTGCTACGTCCCTTCGGCCCTCAATCCAGCGGACCTTCCTTCCCGCGGCCTGCTGC
CGGCTCTGCGGCCTCTTCCGCGTCTTCGCCTTCGCCCTCAGACGAGTCGGATCTCCCTTTGGGCCGCCTC
CCCGCCTGGAATTAATTCTGCAGTCGAGACCTAGAAAAACATGGAGCAATCACAAGTAGCAATACAGCAG
CTACCAATGCTGATTGTGCCTGGCTAGAAGCACAAGAGGAGGAGGAGGTGGGTTTTCCAGTCACACCTCA
GGTACCTTTAAGACCAATGACTTACAAGGCAGCTGTAGATCTTAGCCACTTTTTAAAAGAAAAGAGGGGA
CTGGAAGGGCTAATTCACTCCCAACGAAGACAAGATCTGCTTTTTGCTTGTACTGGGTCTCTCTGGTTAG
ACCAGATCTGAGCCTGGGAGCTCTCTGGCTAACTAGGGAACCCACTGCTTAAGCCTCAATAAAGCTTGCC
TTGAGTGCTTCAAGTAGTGTGTGCCCGTCTGTTGTGTGACTCTGGTAACTAGAGATCCCTCAGACCCTTT
TAGTCAGTGTGGAAAATCTCTAGCAGTAGTAGTTCATGTCATCTTATTATTCAGTATTTATAACTTGCAA
AGAAATGAATATCAGAGAGTGAGAGGCCTTGACATTGTTTAAACCCGCTGATCAGCCTCGACTGTGCCTT
CTAGTTGCCAGCCATCTGTTGTTTGCCCCTCCCCCGTGCCTTCCTTGACCCTGGAAGGTGCCACTCCCAC
TGTCCTTTCCTAATAAAATGAGGAAATTGCATCGCATTGTCTGAGTAGGTGTCATTCTATTCTGGGGGGT
GGGGTGGGGCAGGACAGCAAGGGGGAGGATTGGGAAGACAATAGCAGGCATGCTGGGGATGCGGTGGGCT
CTATGGCTTCTGAGGCGGAAAGAACCAGCTGGGGCTCTAGGGGGTATCCCC
[124 nt withheld, positions 8872-8995]
C
[91 nt withheld, positions 8997-9087]
A
[49 nt withheld, positions 9089-9137]
CCTTTGACGTTGGAGTCCACGTTCTTT
[37 nt withheld, positions 9165-9201]
ACCCTATCTCGGTCTATTCTTTTGATTTATAAGGGATTTTGCCGATTTCGGCCTATTGGTTAAAAAATGA
GCTGATTTAACAAAAATTTAACGCGAATTAATTCTGTGGAATGTGTGTCAGTTAGGGTGTGGAAAGTCCC
CAGGCTCCCCAGCAGGCAGAAGTATGCAAAGCATGCATCTCAATTAGTCAGCAACCAGGTGTGGAAAGTC
CCCAGGCTCCCCAGCAGGCAGAAGTATGCAAAGCATGCATCTCAATTAGTCAGCAACCATAGTCCCGCCC
CTAACTCCGCCCATCCCGCCCCTAACTCCGCCCAGTTCCGCCCATTCTCCGCCCCATGGCTGACTAATTT
TTTTTATTTATGCAGAGGCCGAGGCCGCCTCTGCCTCTGAGCTATTCCAGAAGTAGTGAGGAGGCTTTTT
TGGAGGCCTAGGCTTTTGCAAAAAGCTCCCGGGAGCTTGTATATCCATTTTCGGATCTGATCAGCACGTG
ATGAAAAAGCCTGAACTCACCGCGACGTCTGTCGAGAAGTTTCTGATCGAAAAGTTCGACAGCGTCTCCG
ACCTGATGCAGCTCTCGGAGGGCGAAGAATCTCGTGCTTTCAGCTTCGATGTAGGAGGGCGTGGATATGT
CCTGCGGGTAAATAGCTGCGCCGATGGTTTCTACAAAGATCGTTATGTTTATCGGCACTTTGCATCGGCC
GCGCTCCCGATTCCGGAAGTGCTTGACATTGGGGAATTAATTCAGCGAGAGCCTGACCTATTGCATCTCC
CGCCGTGCACAGGGTGTCACGTTGCAAGACCTGCCTGAAACCGAACTGCCCGCTGTTCTGCAGCCGGTCG
CGGAGGCCATGGATGCGATCGCTGCGGCCGATCTTAGCCAGACGAGCGGGTTCGGCCCATTCGGACCGCA
AGGAATCGGTCAATACACTACATGGCGTGATTTCATATGCGCGATTGCTGATCCCCATGTGTATCACTGG
CAAACTGTGATGGACGACACCGTCAGTGCGTCCGTCGCGCAGGCTCTCGATGAGCTGATGCTTTGGGCCG
AGGACTGCCCCGAAGTCCGGCACCTCGTGCACGCGGATTTCGGCTCCAACAATGTCCTGACGGACAATGG
CCGCATAACAGCGGTCATTGACTGGAGCGAGGCGATGTTCGGGGATTCCCAATACGAGGTCGCCAACATC
TTCTTCTGGAGGCCGTGGTTGGCTTGTATGGAGCAGCAGACGCGCTACTTCGAGCGGAGGCATCCGGAGC
TTGCAGGATCGCCGCGGCTCCGGGCGTATATGCTCCGCATTGGTCTTGACCAACTCTATCAGAGCTTGGT
TGACGGCAATTTCGATGATGCAGCTTGGGCGCAGGGTCGATGCGACGCAATCGTCCGATCCGGAGCCGGG
ACTGTCGGGCGTACACAAATCGCCCGCAGAAGCGCGGCCGTCTGGACCGATGGCTGTGTAGAAGTACTCG
CCGATAGTGGAAACCGACGCCCCAGCACTCGTCCGAGGGCAAAGGAATAGCACGTGCTACGAGATTTCGA
TTCCACCGCCGCCTTCTATGAAAGGTTGGGCTTCGGAATCGTTTTCCGGGACGCCGGCTGGATGATCCTC
CAGCGCGGGGATCTCATGCTGGAGTTCTTCGCCCACCCCAACTTGTTTATTGCAGCTTATAATGGTTACA
AATAAAGCAATAGCATCACAAATTTCACAAATAAAGCATTTTTTTCACTGCATTCTAGTTGTGGTTTGTC
CAAACTCATCAATGTATCTTATCATGTCTGTATACCGTCGACCTCTAGCTAGAGCTTGGCGTAATCATGG
TCATAGCTGTTTCCTGTGTGAAATTGTTATCCGCTCACAATTCCACACAACATACGAGCCGGAAGCATAA
AGTGTAAAGCCTGGGGTGCCTAATGAGTGAGCTAACTCACATTAATTGCGTTGCGCTCACTGCCCGCTTT
CCAGTCGGGAAACCTGTCGTGCCAGCTGCATTAATGAATCGGCCAACGCGCGGGGAGAGGCGGTTTGCGT
ATTGGGCGCTCTTCCGCTTCCTCGCTCACTGACTCGCTGCGCTCGGTCGTTCGGCTGCGGCGAGCGGTAT
CAGCTCACTCAAAGGCGGTAATACGGTTATCCACAGAATCAGGGGATAACGCAGGAAAGAACATGTGAGC
AAAAGGCCAGCAAAAGGCCAGGAACCGTAAAAAGGCCGCGTTGCTGGCGTTTTTCCATAGGCTCCGCCCC
CCTGACGAGCATCACAAAAATCGACGCTCAAGTCAGAGGTGGCGAAACCCGACAGGACTATAAAGATACC
AGGCGTTTCCCCCTGGAAGCTCCCTCGTGCGCTCTCCTGTTCCGACCCTGCCGCTTACCGGATACCTGTC
CGCCTTTCTCCCTTCGGGAAGCGTGGCGCTTTCTCATAGCTCACGCTGTAGGTATCTCAGTTCGGTGTAG
GTCGTTCGCTCCAAGCTGGGCTGTGTGCACGAACCCCCCGTTCAGCCCGACCGCTGCGCCTTATCCGGTA
ACTATCGTCTTGAGTCCAACCCGGTAAGACACGACTTATCGCCACTGGCAGCAGCCACTGGTAACAGGAT
TAGCAGAGCGAGGTATGTAGGCGGTGCTACAGAGTTCTTGAAGTGGTGGCCTAACTACGGCTACACTAGA
AGAACAGTATTTGGTATCTGCGCTCTGCTGAAGCCAGTTACCTTCGGAAAAAGAGTTGGTAGCTCTTGAT
CCGGCAAACAAACCACCGCTGGTAGCGGTGGTTTTTTTGTTTGCAAGCAGCAGATTACGCGCAGAAAAAA
AGGATCTCAAGAAGATCCTTTGATCTTTTCTACGGGGTCTGACGCTCAGTGGAACGAAAACTCACGTTAA
GGGATTTTGGTCATGAGATTATCAAAAAGGATCTTCACCTAGATCCTTTTAAATTAAAAATGAAGTTTTA
AATCAATCTAAAGTATATATGAGTAAACTTGGTCTGACAGTTACCAATGCTTAATCAGTGAGGCACCTAT
CTCAGCGATCTGTCTATTTCGTTCATCCATAGTTGCCTGACTCCCCGTCGTGTAGATAACTACGATACGG
GAGGGCTTACCATCTGGCCCCAGTGCTGCAATGATACCGCGAGACCCACGCTCACCGGCTCCAGATTTAT
CAGCAATAAACCAGCCAGCCGGAAGGGCCGAGCGCAGAAGTGGTCCTGCAACTTTATCCGCCTCCATCCA
GTCTATTAATTGTTGCCGGGAAGCTAGAGTAAGTAGTTCGCCAGTTAATAGTTTGCGCAACGTTGTTGCC
ATTGCTACAGGCATCGTGGTGTCACGCTCGTCGTTTGGTATGGCTTCATTCAGCTCCGGTTCCCAACGAT
CAAGGCGAGTTACATGATCCCCCATGTTGTGCAAAAAAGCGGTTAGCTCCTTCGGTCCTCCGATCGTTGT
CAGAAGTAAGTTGGCCGCAGTGTTATCACTCATGGTTATGGCAGCACTGCATAATTCTCTTACTGTCATG
CCATCCGTAAGATGCTTTTCTGTGACTGGTGAGTACTCAACCAAGTCATTCTGAGAATAGTGTATGCGGC
GACCGAGTTGCTCTTGCCCGGCGTCAATACGGGATAATACCGCGCCACATAGCAGAACTTTAAAAGTGCT
CATCATTGGAAAACGTTCTTCGGGGCGAAAACTCTCAAGGATCTTACCGCTGTTGAGATCCAGTTCGATG
TAACCCACTCGTGCACCCAACTGATCTTCAGCATCTTTTACTTTCACCAGCGTTTCTGGGTGAGCAAAAA
CAGGAAGGCAAAATGCCGCAAAAAAGGGAATAAGGGCGACACGGAAATGTTGAATACTCATACTCTTCCT
TTTTCAATATTATTGAAGCATTTATCAGGGTTATTGTCTCATGAGCGGATACATATTTGAATGTATTTAG
AAAAATAAACAAATAGGGGTTCCGCGCACATTTCCCCGAAAAGTGCCACCTGACGTCGACGGATCGGGAG
ATCAACTTGTTTATTGCAGCTTATAATGGTTACAAATAAAGCAATAGCATCACAAATTTCACAAATAAAG
CATTTTTTTCACTGCATTCTAGTTGTGGTTTGTCCAAACTCATCAATGTATCTTATCATGTCTGGATCAA
CTGGATAACTCAAGCTAACCAAAATCATCCCAAACTTCCCACCCCATACCCTATTACCACTGCCAATTAC
CTGTGGTTTCATTTACTCTAAACCTGTGATTCCTCTGAATTATTTTCATTTTAAAGAAATTGTATTTGTT
AAATATGTACTACAAACTTAGTAGT
